>Addgene plasmid #68744 | pGL4.26-SS-136 | depositor full sequence | sequence record 120985 | pGL4.26-SS-136 sequence 4928 bps
GGCCTAACTGGCCGGTACCTGAGCTCGCTAGCTGCAGGAGGTGAAGCTTAGACACTAGAGGGTATATAAT
GGAAGCTCGACTTCCAGCTTGGCAATCCGGTACTGTTGGTAAAGCCACCATGGTGAGCAAGGGCGAGGAG
CTGTTCACCGGGGTGGTGCCCATCCTGGTCGAGCTGGACGGCGACGTAAACGGCCACAAGTTCAGCGTGT
CCGGCGAGGGCGAGGGCGATGCCACCTACGGCAAGCTGACCCTGAAGTTCATCTGCACCACCGGCAAGCT
GCCCGTGCCCTGGCCCACCCTCGTGACCACCCTGACCTACGGCGTGCAGTGCTTCAGCCGCTACCCCGAC
CACATGAAGCAGCACGACTTCTTCAAGTCCGCCATGCCCGAAGGCTACGTCCAGGAGCGCACCATCTTCT
TCAAGGACGACGGCAACTACAAGACCCGCGCCGAGGTGAAGTTCGAGGGCGACACCCTGGTGAACCGCAT
CGAGCTGAAGGGCATCGACTTCAAGGAGGACGGCAACATCCTGGGGCACAAGCTGGAGTACAACTACAAC
AGCCACAACGTCTATATCATGGCCGACAAGCAGAAGAACGGCATCAAGGTGAACTTCAAGATCCGCCACA
ACATCGAGGACGGCAGCGTGCAGCTCGCCGACCACTACCAGCAGAACACCCCCATCGGCGACGGCCCCGT
GCTGCTGCCCGACAACCACTACCTGAGCACCCAGTCCGCCCTGAGCAAAGACCCCAACGAGAAGCGCGAT
CACATGGTCCTGCTGGAGTTCGTGACCGCCGCCGGGATCACTCTCGGCATGGACGAGCTGTACAAGTAAT
AATTCTAGAGTCGGGGCGGCCGGCCGCTTCGAGCAGACATGATAAGATACATTGATGAGTTTGGACAAAC
CACAACTAGAATGCAGTGAAAAAAATGCTTTATTTGTGAAATTTGTGATGCTATTGCTTTATTTGTAACC
ATTATAAGCTGCAATAAACAAGTTAACAACAACAATTGCATTCATTTTATGTTTCAGGTTCAGGGGGAGG
TGTGGGAGGTTTTTTAAAGCAAGTAAAACCTCTACAAATGTGGTAAAATCGATAAGGATCCGTTTGCGTA
TTGGGCGCTCTTCCGCTGATCTGCGCAGCACCATGGCCTGAAATAACCTCTGAAAGAGGAACTTGGTTAG
CTACCTTCTGAGGCGGAAAGAACCAGCTGTGGAATGTGTGTCAGTTAGGGTGTGGAAAGTCCCCAGGCTC
CCCAGCAGGCAGAAGTATGCAAAGCATGCATCTCAATTAGTCAGCAACCAGGTGTGGAAAGTCCCCAGGC
TCCCCAGCAGGCAGAAGTATGCAAAGCATGCATCTCAATTAGTCAGCAACCATAGTCCCGCCCCTAACTC
CGCCCATCCCGCCCCTAACTCCGCCCAGTTCCGCCCATTCTCCGCCCCATGGCTGACTAATTTTTTTTAT
TTATGCAGAGGCCGAGGCCGCCTCTGCCTCTGAGCTATTCCAGAAGTAGTGAGGAGGCTTTTTTGGAGGC
CTAGGCTTTTGCAAAAAGCTCGATTCTTCTGACACTAGCGCCACCATGAAGAAGCCCGAACTCACCGCTA
CCAGCGTTGAAAAATTTCTCATCGAGAAGTTCGACAGTGTGAGCGACCTGATGCAGTTGTCGGAGGGCGA
AGAGAGCCGAGCCTTCAGCTTCGATGTCGGCGGACGCGGCTATGTACTGCGGGTGAATAGCTGCGCTGAT
GGCTTCTACAAAGACCGCTACGTGTACCGCCACTTCGCCAGCGCTGCACTACCCATCCCCGAAGTGTTGG
ACATCGGCGAGTTCAGCGAGAGCCTGACATACTGCATCAGTAGACGCGCCCAAGGCGTTACTCTCCAAGA
CCTCCCCGAAACAGAGCTGCCTGCTGTGTTACAGCCTGTCGCCGAAGCTATGGATGCTATTGCCGCCGCC
GACCTCAGTCAAACCAGCGGCTTCGGCCCATTCGGGCCCCAAGGCATCGGCCAGTACACAACCTGGCGGG
ATTTCATTTGCGCCATTGCTGATCCCCATGTCTACCACTGGCAGACCGTGATGGACGACACCGTGTCCGC
CAGCGTAGCTCAAGCCCTGGACGAACTGATGCTGTGGGCCGAAGACTGTCCCGAGGTGCGCCACCTCGTC
CATGCCGACTTCGGCAGCAACAACGTCCTGACCGACAACGGCCGCATCACCGCCGTAATCGACTGGTCCG
AAGCTATGTTCGGGGACAGTCAGTACGAGGTGGCCAACATCTTCTTCTGGCGGCCCTGGCTGGCTTGCAT
GGAGCAGCAGACTCGCTACTTCGAGCGCCGGCATCCCGAGCTGGCCGGCAGCCCTCGTCTGCGAGCCTAC
ATGCTGCGCATCGGCCTGGATCAGCTCTACCAGAGCCTCGTGGACGGCAACTTCGACGATGCTGCCTGGG
CTCAAGGCCGCTGCGATGCCATCGTCCGCAGCGGGGCCGGCACCGTCGGTCGCACACAAATCGCTCGCCG
GAGCGCAGCCGTATGGACCGACGGCTGCGTCGAGGTGCTGGCCGACAGCGGCAACCGCCGGCCCAGTACA
CGACCGCGCGCTAAGGAGGTAGGTCGAGTTTAAACTCTAGAACCGGTCATGGCCGCAATAAAATATCTTT
ATTTTCATTACATCTGTGTGTTGGTTTTTTGTGTGTTCGAACTAGATGCTGTCGACCGATGCCCTTGAGA
GCCTTCAACCCAGTCAGCTCCTTCCGGTGGGCGCGGGGCATGACTATCGTCGCCGCACTTATGACTGTCT
TCTTTATCATGCAACTCGTAGGACAGGTGCCGGCAGCGCTCTTCCGCTTCCTCGCTCACTGACTCGCTGC
GCTCGGTCGTTCGGCTGCGGCGAGCGGTATCAGCTCACTCAAAGGCGGTAATACGGTTATCCACAGAATC
AGGGGATAACGCAGGAAAGAACATGTGAGCAAAAGGCCAGCAAAAGGCCAGGAACCGTAAAAAGGCCGCG
TTGCTGGCGTTTTTCCATAGGCTCCGCCCCCCTGACGAGCATCACAAAAATCGACGCTCAAGTCAGAGGT
GGCGAAACCCGACAGGACTATAAAGATACCAGGCGTTTCCCCCTGGAAGCTCCCTCGTGCGCTCTCCTGT
TCCGACCCTGCCGCTTACCGGATACCTGTCCGCCTTTCTCCCTTCGGGAAGCGTGGCGCTTTCTCATAGC
TCACGCTGTAGGTATCTCAGTTCGGTGTAGGTCGTTCGCTCCAAGCTGGGCTGTGTGCACGAACCCCCCG
TTCAGCCCGACCGCTGCGCCTTATCCGGTAACTATCGTCTTGAGTCCAACCCGGTAAGACACGACTTATC
GCCACTGGCAGCAGCCACTGGTAACAGGATTAGCAGAGCGAGGTATGTAGGCGGTGCTACAGAGTTCTTG
AAGTGGTGGCCTAACTACGGCTACACTAGAAGAACAGTATTTGGTATCTGCGCTCTGCTGAAGCCAGTTA
CCTTCGGAAAAAGAGTTGGTAGCTCTTGATCCGGCAAACAAACCACCGCTGGTAGCGGTGGTTTTTTTGT
TTGCAAGCAGCAGATTACGCGCAGAAAAAAAGGATCTCAAGAAGATCCTTTGATCTTTTCTACGGGGTCT
GACGCTCAGTGGAACGAAAACTCACGTTAAGGGATTTTGGTCATGAGATTATCAAAAAGGATCTTCACCT
AGATCCTTTTAAATTAAAAATGAAGTTTTAAATCAATCTAAAGTATATATGAGTAAACTTGGTCTGACAG
CGGCCGCAAATGCTAAACCACTGCAGTGGTTACCAGTGCTTGATCAGTGAGGCACCGATCTCAGCGATCT
GCCTATTTCGTTCGTCCATAGTGGCCTGACTCCCCGTCGTGTAGATCACTACGATTCGTGAGGGCTTACC
ATCAGGCCCCAGCGCAGCAATGATGCCGCGAGAGCCGCGTTCACCGGCCCCCGATTTGTCAGCAATGAAC
CAGCCAGCAGGGAGGGCCGAGCGAAGAAGTGGTCCTGCTACTTTGTCCGCCTCCATCCAGTCTATGAGCT
GCTGTCGTGATGCTAGAGTAAGAAGTTCGCCAGTGAGTAGTTTCCGAAGAGTTGTGGCCATTGCTACTGG
CATCGTGGTATCACGCTCGTCGTTCGGTATGGCTTCGTTCAACTCTGGTTCCCAGCGGTCAAGCCGGGTC
ACATGATCACCCATATTATGAAGAAATGCAGTCAGCTCCTTAGGGCCTCCGATCGTTGTCAGAAGTAAGT
TGGCCGCGGTGTTGTCGCTCATGGTAATGGCAGCACTACACAATTCTCTTACCGTCATGCCATCCGTAAG
ATGCTTTTCCGTGACCGGCGAGTACTCAACCAAGTCGTTTTGTGAGTAGTGTATACGGCGACCAAGCTGC
TCTTGCCCGGCGTCTATACGGGACAACACCGCGCCACATAGCAGTACTTTGAAAGTGCTCATCATCGGGA
ATCGTTCTTCGGGGCGGAAAGACTCAAGGATCTTGCCGCTATTGAGATCCAGTTCGATATAGCCCACTCT
TGCACCCAGTTGATCTTCAGCATCTTTTACTTTCACCAGCGTTTCGGGGTGTGCAAAAACAGGCAAGCAA
AATGCCGCAAAGAAGGGAATGAGTGCGACACGAAAATGTTGGATGCTCATACTCGTCCTTTTTCAATATT
ATTGAAGCATTTATCAGGGTTACTAGTACGTCTCTCAAGGATAAGTAAGTAATATTAAGGTACGGGAGGT
ATTGGACAGGCCGCAATAAAATATCTTTATTTTCATTACATCTGTGTGTTGGTTTTTTGTGTGAATCGAT
AGTACTAACATACGCTCTCCATCAAAACAAAACGAAACAAAACAAACTAGCAAAATAGGCTGTCCCCAGT
GCAAGTGCAGGTGCCAGAACATTTCTCT
Features (pLannotate 1.2.2; 13 found; start..end, strand, type, name):
     56..87      +  promoter       minP: minimal TATA-box promoter with low basal activity
    120..839     +  CDS            EGFP: the original enhanced GFP (Yang et al., 1996) mammalian codon-optimized
    883..1004    -  polyA_signal   SV40 poly(A) signal: SV40 polyadenylation signal
   1030..1161    -  CDS            LT_SV40 (fragment): Experimental evidence at protein level: Swiss-Prot protein existence level 1. Isoform 17kT antigen targets host RBL2 for degradation and promotes cell proliferation. Transactivates host cyclin A promoter through its J domain. From Simian virus 40 (SV40).
   1198..1555    +  promoter       SV40 promoter: SV40 enhancer and early promoter
   1586..2623    +  CDS            HygR: hygromycin B phosphotransferase confers resistance to hygromycin
   2647..2695    +  polyA_signal   poly(A) signal: synthetic polyadenylation signal
   2711..2842    +  CDS            TcR (fragment): tetracycline efflux protein; tet; confers resistance to tetracycline
   3022..3610    -  rep_origin     ori: high-copy-number ColE1/pMB1/pBR322/pUC origin of replication
   3810..4670    -  CDS            AmpR: β-lactamase confers resistance to ampicillin, carbenicillin, and related antibiotics
   4671..4712    -  promoter       AmpR promoter (fragment): bla
   4775..4823    +  polyA_signal   poly(A) signal: synthetic polyadenylation signal
   4837..4928    +  misc_feature   pause site: RNA polymerase II transcriptional pause signal from the human α2 globin gene
