[The description below was written by a language model from this plasmid's Addgene catalogue record and pLannotate feature annotations shown in this document.]
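Description:
pGL4.26-SS-136 is a mammalian reporter plasmid built on the Promega pGL4.26 (luc2/minP/Hygro) backbone, in which the luciferase coding sequence has been replaced by EGFP. The catalogued insert is an 11 bp synthetic element named "ZF6 Op", an operator site presumably recognised by a zinc-finger DNA-binding domain designated ZF6. This short element is not itself annotated in the feature table, so its exact position is not shown, but the stated purpose ("ZF6 Op -- GFP") implies that it controls the GFP reporter. The reporter unit consists of the minP minimal TATA-box promoter, which has low basal activity on its own, followed by mammalian codon-optimised EGFP and an SV40 polyadenylation signal. A synthetic poly(A) signal and the RNA polymerase II transcriptional pause site from the human α2 globin gene lie just upstream of this region on the circular map. These are standard pGL4 features that limit read-through transcription from the backbone and so keep background low.

For stable selection in mammalian cells, the SV40 enhancer/early promoter drives the hygromycin B phosphotransferase gene, terminated by a second synthetic poly(A) signal. In bacteria the 4,928 bp plasmid is maintained at high copy through a ColE1/pUC-type origin and selected with ampicillin via β-lactamase. The short SV40 large T and tetracycline-resistance annotations are only fragments, most likely residual backbone sequence rather than functional genes.

The associated work concerns DNA sense-and-respond protein modules for mammalian cells. The construct therefore appears intended as a fluorescent readout of activity at the ZF6 operator, with GFP expression depending on a factor that binds the site and acts on the minimal promoter.
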