Addgene plasmid #68744: pGL4.26-SS-136
Purpose: ZF6 Op -- GFP
Depositing lab: James Collins. Depositing organization: Massachusetts Institute of Technology. Publication: DNA sense-and-respond protein modules for mammalian cells. Slomovic S, Collins JJ. Nat Methods. 2015 Sep 21. doi: 10.1038/nmeth.3585. PubMed 26389572.
Backbone
  Vector backbone: pGL4.26 luc2/minp/hygro
  Backbone manufacturer: Promega
  Backbone size w/o insert (bp): 4917
  Total vector size (bp): 4928
  Modifications to backbone: GFP instead of Luc
  Vector type: Mammalian Expression
  Selectable markers: Hygromycin
Growth in bacteria
  Bacterial resistance: Ampicillin, 100 μg/mL
  Growth temperature: 37°C
  Growth strain: DH5alpha
  Copy number: High Copy
Gene/Insert
  Gene/Insert name: ZF6 Op
  Species: Synthetic
  Insert size (bp): 11
Terms and licenses: Academic/Nonprofit Terms; Industry Terms: Not Available to Industry
How to cite: pGL4.26-SS-136 was a gift from James Collins (Addgene plasmid # 68744 ; http://n2t.net/addgene:68744 ; RRID:Addgene_68744)
