>Addgene plasmid #68744 | pGL4.26-SS-136 | addgene partial sequence | sequence record 124887 | EGFP-N 5'-CGTCGCCGTCCAGCTCGACCAG-3'
GCTCCTCGCCCTTGCTCACCATGGTGGCTTTACCAACAGTACCGGATTGCCAAGCTGGAAGTCGAGCTTC
CATTATATACCCTCTAGTGTCTAAGCTTCACCTCCTGCAGCTAGCGAGCTCAGGTACCGGCCAGTTAGGC
CAGAGAAATGTTCTGGCACCTGCACTTGCACTGGGGACAGCCTATTTTGCTAGTTTGTTTTGTTTCGTTT
TGTTTTGATGGAGAGCGTATGTTAGTACTATCGATTCACACAAAAAACCAACACACAGATGTAATGAAAA
TAAAGATATTTTATTGCGGCCTGTCCAATACCTCCCGTACCTTAATATTACTTACTTATCCTTGAGAGAC
GTACTAGTAACCCTGATAAATGCTTCAATAATATTGAAAAAGGACGAGTATGAGCATCCAACATTTTCGT
GTCGCACTCATTCCCTTCTTTGCGGCATTTTGCTTGCCTGTTTTTGCACACCCCGAAACGCTGGTGAAAG
TAAAAGATGCTGAAGATCAACTGGGTGCAAGAGTGGGCTATATCGAACTGGATCTCAATAGCGGCAAGAT
CCTTGAGTCTTTCCGCCCCGAAGAACGATTCCCGATGATGAGCACTTTCAAAGTACTGCTATGTGGCGCG
GTGTTGTCCCGTATAGACGCCGGGCAAGAGCAGCTTGGTCGCCGTATACACTACTCACAAAACGACTTGG
TTGAGTACTCGCCGGTCACGGAAAAGCATCTTACGGATGGCATGACGGTAAGAGAATTGTGTAGTGCTGC
CATTACCATGAGCGACAACACCGCGGCCAACTTACTTCTGACAACGATCGGAGGCCCTAAGGAGCTGACT
GCATTTCTTC
