>Addgene plasmid #68744 | pGL4.26-SS-136 | addgene partial sequence | sequence record 124888 | EBV-rev 5'-GTGGTTTGTCCAAACTCATC-3'
CGGCCGGCCGCCCCGACTCTAGAATTATTACTTGTACAGCTCGTCCATGCCGAGAGTGATCCCGGCGGCG
GTCACGAACTCCAGCAGGACCATGTGATCGCGCTTCTCGTTGGGGTCTTTGCTCAGGGCGGACTGGGTGC
TCAGGTAGTGGTTGTCGGGCAGCAGCACGGGGCCGTCGCCGATGGGGGTGTTCTGCTGGTAGTGGTCGGC
GAGCTGCACGCTGCCGTCCTCGATGTTGTGGCGGATCTTGAAGTTCACCTTGATGCCGTTCTTCTGCTTG
TCGGCCATGATATAGACGTTGTGGCTGTTGTAGTTGTACTCCAGCTTGTGCCCCAGGATGTTGCCGTCCT
CCTTGAAGTCGATGCCCTTCAGCTCGATGCGGTTCACCAGGGTGTCGCCCTCGAACTTCACCTCGGCGCG
GGTCTTGTAGTTGCCGTCGTCCTTGAAGAAGATGGTGCGCTCCTGGACGTAGCCTTCGGGCATGGCGGAC
TTGAAGAAGTCGTGCTGCTTCATGTGGTCGGGGTAGCGGCTGAAGCACTGCACGCCGTAGGTCAGGGTGG
TCACGAGGGTGGGCCAGGGCACGGGCAGCTTGCCGGTGGTGCAGATGAACTTCAGGGTCAGCTTGCCGTA
GGTGGCATCGCCCTCGCCCTCGCCGGACACGCTGAACTTGTGGCCGTTTACGTCGCCGTCCAGCTCGACC
AGGATGGGCACCACCCCGGTGAACAGCTCCTCGCCCTTGCTCACCATGGTGGCTTTACCAACAGTACCGG
ATTGCCAAGCTGGAAGTCGAGCTTCCATTATATACCCTCTAGTGTCTAAGCTTCACCTCCTGCAGCTAGC
GAGCTCAGGTACCG
